>Addgene plasmid #121959 | pUC19-U6-AasgRNA3.8.3 | depositor full sequence | sequence record 232186 | pUC19-U6-AasgRNA3.8.3 sequence 3036 bps
TCGCGCGTTTCGGTGATGACGGTGAAAACCTCTGACACATGCAGCTCCCGGAGACGGTCACAGCTTGTCT
GTAAGCGGATGCCGGGAGCAGACAAGCCCGTCAGGGCGCGTCAGCGGGTGTTGGCGGGTGTCGGGGCTGG
CTTAACTATGCGGCATCAGAGCAGATTGTACTGAGAGTGCACCATATGCGGTGTGAAATACCGCACAGAT
GCGTAAGGAGAAAATACCGCATCAGGCGCCATTCGCCATTCAGGCTGCGCAACTGTTGGGAAGGGCGATC
GGTGCGGGCCTCTTCGCTATTACGCCAGCTGGCGAAAGGGGGATGTGCTGCAAGGCGATTAAGTTGGGTA
ACGCCAGGGTTTTCCCAGTCACGACGTTGTAAAACGACGGCCAGTGAATTCGAGGGCCTATTTCCCATGA
TTCCTTCATATTTGCATATACGATACAAGGCTGTTAGAGAGATAATTGGAATTAATTTGACTGTAAACAC
AAAGATATTAGTACAAAATACGTGACGTAGAAAGTAATAATTTCTTGGGTAGTTTGCAGTTTTAAAATTA
TGTTTTAAAATGGACTATCATATGCTTACCGTAACTTGAAAGTATTTCGATTTCTTGGCTTTATATATCT
TGTGGAAAGGACGAAACACCGGGTCTAAAGGACAGAATTTTTCAACGGGTGTGCCAATGGCCACTTTCCA
GGTGGCAAAGCCCGTTGAACTTCGGCCAACATGAGGATCACCCATGTCTGCAGGGCCGAAGTGGCACAGA
GACCGAGAGAGGGTCTCATTTTTTTTAAGCTTGGCGTAATCATGGTCATAGCTGTTTCCTGTGTGAAATT
GTTATCCGCTCACAATTCCACACAACATACGAGCCGGAAGCATAAAGTGTAAAGCCTGGGGTGCCTAATG
AGTGAGCTAACTCACATTAATTGCGTTGCGCTCACTGCCCGCTTTCCAGTCGGGAAACCTGTCGTGCCAG
CTGCATTAATGAATCGGCCAACGCGCGGGGAGAGGCGGTTTGCGTATTGGGCGCTCTTCCGCTTCCTCGC
TCACTGACTCGCTGCGCTCGGTCGTTCGGCTGCGGCGAGCGGTATCAGCTCACTCAAAGGCGGTAATACG
GTTATCCACAGAATCAGGGGATAACGCAGGAAAGAACATGTGAGCAAAAGGCCAGCAAAAGGCCAGGAAC
CGTAAAAAGGCCGCGTTGCTGGCGTTTTTCCATAGGCTCCGCCCCCCTGACGAGCATCACAAAAATCGAC
GCTCAAGTCAGAGGTGGCGAAACCCGACAGGACTATAAAGATACCAGGCGTTTCCCCCTGGAAGCTCCCT
CGTGCGCTCTCCTGTTCCGACCCTGCCGCTTACCGGATACCTGTCCGCCTTTCTCCCTTCGGGAAGCGTG
GCGCTTTCTCATAGCTCACGCTGTAGGTATCTCAGTTCGGTGTAGGTCGTTCGCTCCAAGCTGGGCTGTG
TGCACGAACCCCCCGTTCAGCCCGACCGCTGCGCCTTATCCGGTAACTATCGTCTTGAGTCCAACCCGGT
AAGACACGACTTATCGCCACTGGCAGCAGCCACTGGTAACAGGATTAGCAGAGCGAGGTATGTAGGCGGT
GCTACAGAGTTCTTGAAGTGGTGGCCTAACTACGGCTACACTAGAAGAACAGTATTTGGTATCTGCGCTC
TGCTGAAGCCAGTTACCTTCGGAAAAAGAGTTGGTAGCTCTTGATCCGGCAAACAAACCACCGCTGGTAG
CGGTGGTTTTTTTGTTTGCAAGCAGCAGATTACGCGCAGAAAAAAAGGATCTCAAGAAGATCCTTTGATC
TTTTCTACGGGGTCTGACGCTCAGTGGAACGAAAACTCACGTTAAGGGATTTTGGTCATGAGATTATCAA
AAAGGATCTTCACCTAGATCCTTTTAAATTAAAAATGAAGTTTTAAATCAATCTAAAGTATATATGAGTA
AACTTGGTCTGACAGTTACCAATGCTTAATCAGTGAGGCACCTATCTCAGCGATCTGTCTATTTCGTTCA
TCCATAGTTGCCTGACTCCCCGTCGTGTAGATAACTACGATACGGGAGGGCTTACCATCTGGCCCCAGTG
CTGCAATGATACCGCGTGAGCCACGCTCACCGGCTCCAGATTTATCAGCAATAAACCAGCCAGCCGGAAG
GGCCGAGCGCAGAAGTGGTCCTGCAACTTTATCCGCCTCCATCCAGTCTATTAATTGTTGCCGGGAAGCT
AGAGTAAGTAGTTCGCCAGTTAATAGTTTGCGCAACGTTGTTGCCATTGCTACAGGCATCGTGGTGTCAC
GCTCGTCGTTTGGTATGGCTTCATTCAGCTCCGGTTCCCAACGATCAAGGCGAGTTACATGATCCCCCAT
GTTGTGCAAAAAAGCGGTTAGCTCCTTCGGTCCTCCGATCGTTGTCAGAAGTAAGTTGGCCGCAGTGTTA
TCACTCATGGTTATGGCAGCACTGCATAATTCTCTTACTGTCATGCCATCCGTAAGATGCTTTTCTGTGA
CTGGTGAGTACTCAACCAAGTCATTCTGAGAATAGTGTATGCGGCGACCGAGTTGCTCTTGCCCGGCGTC
AATACGGGATAATACCGCGCCACATAGCAGAACTTTAAAAGTGCTCATCATTGGAAAACGTTCTTCGGGG
CGAAAACTCTCAAGGATCTTACCGCTGTTGAGATCCAGTTCGATGTAACCCACTCGTGCACCCAACTGAT
CTTCAGCATCTTTTACTTTCACCAGCGTTTCTGGGTGAGCAAAAACAGGAAGGCAAAATGCCGCAAAAAA
GGGAATAAGGGCGACACGGAAATGTTGAATACTCATACTCTTCCTTTTTCAATATTATTGAAGCATTTAT
CAGGGTTATTGTCTCATGAGCGGATACATATTTGAATGTATTTAGAAAAATAAACAAATAGGGGTTCCGC
GCACATTTCCCCGAAAAGTGCCACCTGACGTCTAAGAAACCATTATTATCATGACATTAACCTATAAAAA
TAGGCGTATCACGAGGCCCTTTCGTC
Features (pLannotate 1.2.2; 12 found; start..end, strand, type, name):
    137..236     +  misc_feature   bom (fragment): basis of mobility region from pBR322
    242..399     -  CDS            lacZα (fragment): LacZα fragment of β-galactosidase; lacZ fragment
    402..642     +  promoter       U6 promoter: RNA polymerase III promoter for human U6 snRNA
    729..747     +  misc_RNA       MS2 stem loop: stem loop that binds the bacteriophage MS2 coat protein
    839..855     -  protein_bind   lac operator: The lac repressor binds to the lac operator to inhibit transcription in E. coli. This inhibition can be relieved by adding lactose or isopropyl-β-D-thiogalactopyranoside (IPTG). lac repressor encoded by lacI
    863..893     -  promoter       lac promoter: promoter for the E. coli lac operon
    908..929     -  protein_bind   CAP binding site: CAP binding activates transcription in the presence of cAMP. E. coli catabolite activator protein
    942..1034    -  CDS            lacI (fragment): lac repressor; lacI; The lac repressor binds to the lac operator to inhibit transcription in E. coli. This inhibition can be relieved by adding lactose or isopropyl-β-D-thiogalactopyranoside (IPTG).
   1217..1805    -  rep_origin     ori: high-copy-number ColE1/pMB1/pBR322/pUC origin of replication
   1976..2836    -  CDS            AmpR: β-lactamase; bla; confers resistance to ampicillin, carbenicillin, and related antibiotics
   2837..2941    -  promoter       AmpR promoter: bla
   3036..35      +  CDS            rop (fragment) (across the origin): Rop protein, which maintains plasmids at low copy number; rop
