>Addgene plasmid #121959 | pUC19-U6-AasgRNA3.8.3 | addgene full sequence | sequence record 235323 | Addgene NGS Result
TCCCAGTCACGACGTTGTAAAACGACGGCCAGTGAATTCGAGGGCCTATTTCCCATGATTCCTTCATATT
TGCATATACGATACAAGGCTGTTAGAGAGATAATTGGAATTAATTTGACTGTAAACACAAAGATATTAGT
ACAAAATACGTGACGTAGAAAGTAATAATTTCTTGGGTAGTTTGCAGTTTTAAAATTATGTTTTAAAATG
GACTATCATATGCTTACCGTAACTTGAAAGTATTTCGATTTCTTGGCTTTATATATCTTGTGGAAAGGAC
GAAACACCGGGTCTAAAGGACAGAATTTTTCAACGGGTGTGCCAATGGCCACTTTCCAGGTGGCAAAGCC
CGTTGAACTTCGGCCAACATGAGGATCACCCATGTCTGCAGGGCCGAAGTGGCACAGAGACCGAGAGAGG
GTCTCATTTTTTTTAAGCTTGGCGTAATCATGGTCATAGCTGTTTCCTGTGTGAAATTGTTATCCGCTCA
CAATTCCACACAACATACGAGCCGGAAGCATAAAGTGTAAAGCCTGGGGTGCCTAATGAGTGAGCTAACT
CACATTAATTGCGTTGCGCTCACTGCCCGCTTTCCAGTCGGGAAACCTGTCGTGCCAGCTGCATTAATGA
ATCGGCCAACGCGCGGGGAGAGGCGGTTTGCGTATTGGGCGCTCTTCCGCTTCCTCGCTCACTGACTCGC
TGCGCTCGGTCGTTCGGCTGCGGCGAGCGGTATCAGCTCACTCAAAGGCGGTAATACGGTTATCCACAGA
ATCAGGGGATAACGCAGGAAAGAACATGTGAGCAAAAGGCCAGCAAAAGGCCAGGAACCGTAAAAAGGCC
GCGTTGCTGGCGTTTTTCCATAGGCTCCGCCCCCCTGACGAGCATCACAAAAATCGACGCTCAAGTCAGA
GGTGGCGAAACCCGACAGGACTATAAAGATACCAGGCGTTTCCCCCTGGAAGCTCCCTCGTGCGCTCTCC
TGTTCCGACCCTGCCGCTTACCGGATACCTGTCCGCCTTTCTCCCTTCGGGAAGCGTGGCGCTTTCTCAT
AGCTCACGCTGTAGGTATCTCAGTTCGGTGTAGGTCGTTCGCTCCAAGCTGGGCTGTGTGCACGAACCCC
CCGTTCAGCCCGACCGCTGCGCCTTATCCGGTAACTATCGTCTTGAGTCCAACCCGGTAAGACACGACTT
ATCGCCACTGGCAGCAGCCACTGGTAACAGGATTAGCAGAGCGAGGTATGTAGGCGGTGCTACAGAGTTC
TTGAAGTGGTGGCCTAACTACGGCTACACTAGAAGAACAGTATTTGGTATCTGCGCTCTGCTGAAGCCAG
TTACCTTCGGAAAAAGAGTTGGTAGCTCTTGATCCGGCAAACAAACCACCGCTGGTAGCGGTGGTTTTTT
TGTTTGCAAGCAGCAGATTACGCGCAGAAAAAAAGGATCTCAAGAAGATCCTTTGATCTTTTCTACGGGG
TCTGACGCTCAGTGGAACGAAAACTCACGTTAAGGGATTTTGGTCATGAGATTATCAAAAAGGATCTTCA
CCTAGATCCTTTTAAATTAAAAATGAAGTTTTAAATCAATCTAAAGTATATATGAGTAAACTTGGTCTGA
CAGTTACCAATGCTTAATCAGTGAGGCACCTATCTCAGCGATCTGTCTATTTCGTTCATCCATAGTTGCC
TGACTCCCCGTCGTGTAGATAACTACGATACGGGAGGGCTTACCATCTGGCCCCAGTGCTGCAATGATAC
CGCGAGAGCCACGCTCACCGGCTCCAGATTTATCAGCAATAAACCAGCCAGCCGGAAGGGCCGAGCGCAG
AAGTGGTCCTGCAACTTTATCCGCCTCCATCCAGTCTATTAATTGTTGCCGGGAAGCTAGAGTAAGTAGT
TCGCCAGTTAATAGTTTGCGCAACGTTGTTGCCATTGCTACAGGCATCGTGGTGTCACGCTCGTCGTTTG
GTATGGCTTCATTCAGCTCCGGTTCCCAACGATCAAGGCGAGTTACATGATCCCCCATGTTGTGCAAAAA
AGCGGTTAGCTCCTTCGGTCCTCCGATCGTTGTCAGAAGTAAGTTGGCCGCAGTGTTATCACTCATGGTT
ATGGCAGCACTGCATAATTCTCTTACTGTCATGCCATCCGTAAGATGCTTTTCTGTGACTGGTGAGTACT
CAACCAAGTCATTCTGAGAATAGTGTATGCGGCGACCGAGTTGCTCTTGCCCGGCGTCAATACGGGATAA
TACCGCGCCACATAGCAGAACTTTAAAAGTGCTCATCATTGGAAAACGTTCTTCGGGGCGAAAACTCTCA
AGGATCTTACCGCTGTTGAGATCCAGTTCGATGTAACCCACTCGTGCACCCAACTGATCTTCAGCATCTT
TTACTTTCACCAGCGTTTCTGGGTGAGCAAAAACAGGAAGGCAAAATGCCGCAAAAAAGGGAATAAGGGC
GACACGGAAATGTTGAATACTCATACTCTTCCTTTTTCAATATTATTGAAGCATTTATCAGGGTTATTGT
CTCATGAGCGGATACATATTTGAATGTATTTAGAAAAATAAACAAATAGGGGTTCCGCGCACATTTCCCC
GAAAAGTGCCACCTGACGTCTAAGAAACCATTATTATCATGACATTAACCTATAAAAATAGGCGTATCAC
GAGGCCCTTTCGTCTCGCGCGTTTCGGTGATGACGGTGAAAACCTCTGACACATGCAGCTCCCGGAGACG
GTCACAGCTTGTCTGTAAGCGGATGCCGGGAGCAGACAAGCCCGTCAGGGCGCGTCAGCGGGTGTTGGCG
GGTGTCGGGGCTGGCTTAACTATGCGGCATCAGAGCAGATTGTACTGAGAGTGCACCATATGCGGTGTGA
AATACCGCACAGATGCGTAAGGAGAAAATACCGCATCAGGCGCCATTCGCCATTCAGGCTGCGCAACTGT
TGGGAAGGGCGATCGGTGCGGGCCTCTTCGCTATTACGCCAGCTGGCGAAAGGGGGATGTGCTGCAAGGC
GATTAAGTTGGGTAACGCCAGGGTTT
Features (pLannotate 1.2.2; 12 found; start..end, strand, type, name):
     40..280     +  promoter       U6 promoter: RNA polymerase III promoter for human U6 snRNA
    367..385     +  misc_RNA       MS2 stem loop: stem loop that binds the bacteriophage MS2 coat protein
    477..493     -  protein_bind   lac operator: The lac repressor binds to the lac operator to inhibit transcription in E. coli. This inhibition can be relieved by adding lactose or isopropyl-β-D-thiogalactopyranoside (IPTG). lac repressor encoded by lacI
    501..531     -  promoter       lac promoter: promoter for the E. coli lac operon
    546..567     -  protein_bind   CAP binding site: CAP binding activates transcription in the presence of cAMP. E. coli catabolite activator protein
    580..672     -  CDS            lacI (fragment): lac repressor; lacI; The lac repressor binds to the lac operator to inhibit transcription in E. coli. This inhibition can be relieved by adding lactose or isopropyl-β-D-thiogalactopyranoside (IPTG).
    855..1443    -  rep_origin     ori: high-copy-number ColE1/pMB1/pBR322/pUC origin of replication
   1614..2474    -  CDS            AmpR: β-lactamase; bla; confers resistance to ampicillin, carbenicillin, and related antibiotics
   2475..2579    -  promoter       AmpR promoter: bla
   2674..2709    +  CDS            rop (fragment): Rop protein, which maintains plasmids at low copy number; rop
   2811..2910    +  misc_feature   bom (fragment): basis of mobility region from pBR322
   2916..37      -  CDS            lacZα (fragment) (across the origin): LacZα fragment of β-galactosidase; lacZ fragment
