[The description below was written by a language model from this plasmid's Addgene catalogue record and pLannotate feature annotations shown in this document.]
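Description:
pUC19-U6-AasgRNA3.8.3 is a small (about 3 kb) guide RNA expression plasmid for mammalian cells, built on a pUC19 backbone in which the native BsaI site has been mutated. It is maintained in E. coli at high copy through the ColE1/pUC-type origin and selected with ampicillin via the β-lactamase gene and its own promoter. The remaining annotated elements are leftovers of the pUC19 cloning region and backbone: the lac promoter, operator and CAP site, fragments of lacZα and lacI, and short rop and bom fragments. None of these has a role in the payload. The depositor sequence and the repository's sequencing result are the same length and carry the same twelve features in the same order, differing only in where numbering begins.

The payload is a human U6 RNA polymerase III promoter driving a synthetic single chimeric guide RNA scaffold for AaCas12b (also called AaC2c1), into which an MS2 stem loop has been inserted. The MS2 hairpin is bound by the bacteriophage MS2 coat protein, so effector domains fused to that protein can be recruited to the site where the Cas12b–guide complex binds. This fits the stated purpose of transcription regulation with a gRNA scaffold. The plasmid encodes no Cas12b protein or MS2 fusion partner, so these would have to be supplied from other constructs. Removing the backbone BsaI site suggests that spacers are meant to be inserted by BsaI-based cloning, but the record does not describe the spacer cloning site and lists no targeting sequence. The construct comes from work adapting CRISPR-Cas12b for mammalian genome engineering.
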