Addgene plasmid #121959: pUC19-U6-AasgRNA3.8.3
Purpose: Mammalian expression, Transcription regulation, gRNA scaffold
Depositing lab: Wei Li. Depositing organization: Institute of Zoology, Chinese Academy of Sciences. Publication: Repurposing CRISPR-Cas12b for mammalian genome engineering. Teng F, Cui T, Feng G, Guo L, Xu K, Gao Q, Li T, Li J, Zhou Q, Li W. Cell Discov. 2018 Nov 27;4:63. doi: 10.1038/s41421-018-0069-3. eCollection 2018. PubMed 30510770.
Backbone
  Vector backbone: pUC19, BsaI site mutated
  Vector type: Mammalian Expression
Growth in bacteria
  Bacterial resistance: Ampicillin, 100 μg/mL
  Growth temperature: 37°C
  Growth strain: DH5alpha
  Copy number: High Copy
Gene/Insert
  Gene/Insert name: AaCas12b single chimeric gRNA, MS2 hairpin inserted (alt name: AaC2c1 single chimeric gRNA, MS2 hairpin inserted)
  gRNA/shRNA sequence: GTCTAAAGGACAGAATTTTTCAACGGGTGTGCCAATGGCCACTTTCCAGGTGGCAAAGCCCGTTGAACTTCGGCCAACATGAGGATCACCCATGTCTGCAGGGCCGAAGTGGCAC
  Species: Synthetic
  Cloning method: Ligation Independent Cloning
Terms and licenses: Academic/Nonprofit Terms; Industry Terms: Not Available to Industry
How to cite: pUC19-U6-AasgRNA3.8.3 was a gift from Wei Li (Addgene plasmid # 121959 ; http://n2t.net/addgene:121959 ; RRID:Addgene_121959)
